Addgene plasmid #243890: pUPD3_RTAGTRM_Stuffer13
Purpose: GoldenBraid2.0 Transcriptionally-inert stuffer part.
Depositing lab: Christophe Herman. Depositing organization: Baylor College of Medicine. Publication: GoldenBraid2.0 E. coli: a comprehensive and characterized toolkit for enterics. Cooke MB, Welch KT, Ramirez LD, Wen AX, Marciano DC, Herman C. Synth Biol (Oxf). 2025 Aug 14;10(1):ysaf015. doi: 10.1093/synbio/ysaf015. eCollection 2025. PubMed 40927394.
Backbone
  Vector backbone: pUPD3
  Vector type: Bacterial Expression
Growth in bacteria
  Bacterial resistance: Chloramphenicol, 25 μg/mL
  Growth temperature: 37°C
  Growth strain: DH5alpha
  Copy number: High Copy
Gene/Insert
  Gene/Insert name: Stuffer13
  Species: Synthetic
  Insert size (bp): 20
  Cloning method: Golden Gate
Terms and licenses: Academic/Nonprofit Terms; Industry Terms: Not Available to Industry
How to cite: pUPD3_RTAGTRM_Stuffer13 was a gift from Christophe Herman (Addgene plasmid # 243890 ; http://n2t.net/addgene:243890 ; RRID:Addgene_243890)
