[The description below was written by a language model from this plasmid's Addgene catalogue record and pLannotate feature annotations shown in this document.]
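Description:
pUPD3_RTAGTRM_Stuffer13 is a small (about 2.4 kb) level-0 part plasmid from a GoldenBraid2.0 toolkit adapted for E. coli and other enteric bacteria. It is built on the pUPD3 universal part domesticator backbone, which is propagated in standard E. coli cloning strains at high copy number through a ColE1/pUC-type origin and selected with chloramphenicol via a cat gene driven by its native cat promoter. The backbone also carries an f1 bacteriophage origin, which can support single-stranded DNA production. T7 and SP6 phage promoters lie on either side of the cloning region. Only a short lacZα fragment is annotated, consistent with the blue/white screening cassette having been displaced when the part was inserted. A short tet promoter fragment is also detected, most likely a backbone remnant.

The payload is Stuffer13, a synthetic 20 bp sequence installed by Golden Gate cloning and described as a transcriptionally inert stuffer. It is too short and nondescript to be picked up in the automated feature table, so its exact position is not annotated, though it presumably lies between the T7 and SP6 promoters. In GoldenBraid assembly, standardized parts are released from level-0 plasmids by type IIS restriction enzymes and joined in a fixed order through defined overhangs. A stuffer fills one or more grammar positions with neutral DNA when no functional element is wanted there, so a transcriptional unit can still close correctly. The "RTAGTRM" element of the name probably denotes the positions this part spans, but the record does not define it. Although catalogued as a bacterial expression vector, the plasmid encodes no expressed product beyond its resistance marker and serves purely as an assembly component.
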