Features (pLannotate 1.2.2; 8 found; start..end, strand, type, name):
     72..90      -  promoter       SP6 promoter: promoter for bacteriophage SP6 RNA polymerase
    237..825     -  rep_origin     ori: high-copy-number ColE1/pMB1/pBR322/pUC origin of replication
    940..1042    +  promoter       cat promoter: promoter of the E. coli cat gene encoding chloramphenicol acetyltransferase
   1043..1699    +  CDS            cat: CAT_ECOLX - Experimental evidence at protein level: Swiss-Prot protein existence level 1. This enzyme is an effector of chloramphenicol resistance in bacteria. From Escherichia coli. This protein is used as a marker in many commonly used cloning vectors, such as pACYC184.
   1787..1804    -  promoter       tet promoter (fragment): E. coli promoter for tetracycline efflux protein gene
   1815..2270    +  rep_origin     f1 ori (sequence partly withheld): f1 bacteriophage origin of replication; arrow indicates direction of (+) strand synthesis
   2289..2310    -  CDS            lacZα (fragment): LacZα fragment of β-galactosidase; lacZ fragment
   2313..2331    +  promoter       T7 promoter: promoter for bacteriophage T7 RNA polymerase
>Addgene plasmid #243890 | pUPD3_RTAGTRM_Stuffer13 | addgene full sequence | sequence record 488078 | Addgene NGS Result
GGTCTCGTGGCAAACGCCCCCGTTACTAGAGCGCTCGAGACCACTCATCGCCCAATCACTAGTGAATTCG
TTCTATAGTGTCACCTAAATACCATAGAGCCGTTGGTCATAGCTGTTTCCTGTCCAGGCATCATGACACG
GTTATCCACAGAATCAGGGGATAACGCAGGAAAGAACATGTGAGCAAAAGGCCAGCAAAAGGCCAGGAAC
CGTAAAAAGGCCGCGTTGCTGGCGTTTTTCCATAGGCTCCGCCCCCCTGACGAGCATCACAAAAATCGAC
GCTCAAGTCAGAGGTGGCGAAACCCGACAGGACTATAAAGATACCAGGCGTTTCCCCCTGGAAGCTCCCT
CGTGCGCTCTCCTGTTCCGACCCTGCCGCTTACCGGATACCTGTCCGCCTTTCTCCCTTCGGGAAGCGTG
GCGCTTTCTCATAGCTCACGCTGTAGGTATCTCAGTTCGGTGTAGGTCGTTCGCTCCAAGCTGGGCTGTG
TGCACGAACCCCCCGTTCAGCCCGACCGCTGCGCCTTATCCGGTAACTATCGTCTTGAGTCCAACCCGGT
AAGACACGACTTATCGCCACTGGCAGCAGCCACTGGTAACAGGATTAGCAGAGCGAGGTATGTAGGCGGT
GCTACAGAGTTCTTGAAGTGGTGGCCTAACTACGGCTACACTAGAAGAACAGTATTTGGTATCTGCGCTC
TGCTGAAGCCAGTTACCTTCGGAAAAAGAGTTGGTAGCTCTTGATCCGGCAAACAAACCACCGCTGGTAG
CGGTGGTTTTTTTGTTTGCAAGCAGCAGATTACGCGCAGAAAAAAAGGATCTCAAGAAGATCCTTTGATC
TTTTCTACGGGGTCTGACGCTCAGTGGAACGAAAACTCACGTTAAGGGATTTTGGTCATGAGATTATCAA
AAAGGATCTTCACCTAGATCCTTTTGTGATGATCGGCACGTAAGAGGTTCCAACTTTCACCATAATGAAA
TAAGATCACTACCGGGCGTATTTTTTGAGTTATCGAGATTTTCAGGAGCTAAGGAAGCTAAAATGGAGAA
AAAAATCACTGGATATACCACCGTTGATATATCCCAATGGCATCGTAAAGAACATTTTGAGGCATTTCAG
TCAGTTGCTCAATGTACCTATAACCAGACCGTTCAGCTGGATATTACGGCCTTTTTAAAGACCGTAAAGA
AAAATAAGCACAAGTTTTATCCGGCCTTTATTCACATTCTTGCCCGCCTGATGAATGCTCATCCGGAATT
CCGTATGGCAATGAAAGACGGTGAGCTGGTGATATGGGATAGTGTTCACCCTTGTTACACCGTTTTCCAT
GAGCAAACTGAAACGTTTTCATCGCTCTGGAGTGAATACCACGACGATTTCCGGCAGTTTCTACACATAT
ATTCGCAAGATGTGGCGTGTTACGGTGAAAACCTGGCCTATTTCCCTAAAGGGTTTATTGAGAATATGTT
TTTCGTGTCAGCCAATCCCTGGGTGAGTTTCACCAGTTTTGATTTAAACGTGGCCAATATGGACAACTTC
TTCGCCCCCGTTTTCACCATGGGCAAATATTATACGCAAGGCGACAAGGTGCTGATGCCGCTGGCGATTC
AGGTTCATCATGCCGTTTGTGATGGCTTCCATGTCGGCAGAATGCTTAATGAATTACAACAGTACTGCGA
TGAGTGGCAGGGCGGGGCGTAATTTTTTTAAGGCAGTTATTGGTGCCCTTAAACGCCTGGTTGCTACGCC
TGAATAAGTGATAATAAGCGGATGAATGGCAGAAATTCGATGATAAGCTGTCAAACATGATGT
[125 nt withheld, positions 1814-1938]
C
[91 nt withheld, positions 1940-2030]
AGGGTGATGGTTCACGTAGTGGGCCAGCGCCCTGATAGACGGTTTTTCGCCCTTTGACGTTGGAGTCCAC
GTTCTTT
[37 nt withheld, positions 2108-2144]
ACCCTATCTCGGTCTATTCTTTTGATTTATAAGGGATTTTGCCGATTTCGGCCTATTGGTTAAAAAATGA
GCTGATTTAACAAAAATTTAACGCGAATTTTAACAAAATATTAACGCTTACAATTTTAACATTGTAGAAA
CGCATGTAAAACGACGGCCAGTGAATTGTAATACGACTCACTATAGGGTGAATTCCGCTTAGGACCTTAG
ATATTGATCTCAA
